Addgene plasmid #195736: pUC57-mini v2-HF24_F22
Purpose: This plasmid carries a fragment from a 24-fragment lacI/lacZ cassette split that was designed as a Golden Gate assembly with high fidelity.
Depositing lab: Eric Cantor. Depositing organization: New England Biolabs. Publication: Comprehensive Profiling of Four Base Overhang Ligation Fidelity by T4 DNA Ligase and Application to DNA Assembly. Potapov V, Ong JL, Kucera RB, Langhorst BW, Bilotti K, Pryor JM, Cantor EJ, Canton B, Knight TF, Evans TC Jr, Lohman GJS. ACS Synth Biol. 2018 Nov 16;7(11):2665-2674. doi: 10.1021/acssynbio.8b00333. Epub 2018 Oct 29. PubMed 30335370.
Backbone
  Vector backbone: pUC57-mini
  Vector type: Synthetic Biology
Growth in bacteria
  Bacterial resistance: Ampicillin, 100 μg/mL
  Growth temperature: 37°C
  Growth strain: DH5alpha
  Copy number: High Copy
Gene/Insert
  Gene/Insert name: Fragment#22 of 24 fragment splits in lacI/lacZ cassette
  Species: E.coli
  Cloning method: Restriction Enzyme; 5′ cloning site Unknown (unknown if destroyed)
Terms and licenses: Academic/Nonprofit Terms; Industry Terms: Not Available to Industry
How to cite: pUC57-mini v2-HF24_F22 was a gift from Eric Cantor (Addgene plasmid # 195736 ; http://n2t.net/addgene:195736 ; RRID:Addgene_195736)
