[The description below was written by a language model from this plasmid's Addgene catalogue record and pLannotate feature annotations shown in this document.]
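Description:
pUC57-mini v2-HF24_F22 is a small (about 2 kb) synthetic-biology part plasmid built on the pUC57-mini backbone and maintained in E. coli. It replicates from a high-copy ColE1/pUC-type origin and is selected with ampicillin through a β-lactamase gene driven by its native bla promoter. These two elements account for most of the plasmid, leaving room only for a short insert.

The payload is fragment 22 of a set of 24 pieces into which an E. coli lacI/lacZ cassette was divided. The feature table annotates this insert as a partial lacI coding sequence of roughly 140 bp, so this fragment falls within the lac repressor portion of the cassette; it is not a complete gene and no promoter or other expression element is annotated with it. The fragment is not meant to be expressed from this plasmid. It is stored so that it can be released and joined with the other 23 fragments in a one-pot Golden Gate assembly. The split was designed so that the junctions give high-fidelity ligation, in the context of work profiling four-base overhang ligation fidelity by T4 DNA ligase. The record does not state which Type IIS enzyme or which specific overhangs flank the insert, and the cloning sites are listed as unknown.

The plasmid serves as one component of a 24-fragment test system for evaluating or demonstrating the accuracy and efficiency of complex Golden Gate assemblies. Rebuilding an intact lacI/lacZ cassette would plausibly give a phenotypic readout of correct assembly, although the record does not describe the scoring method.
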