Features (pLannotate 1.2.2; 4 found; start..end, strand, type, name):
     16..153     +  CDS            lacI (fragment): lac repressor; lacI; The lac repressor binds to the lac operator to inhibit transcription in E. coli. This inhibition can be relieved by adding lactose or isopropyl-β-D-thiogalactopyranoside (IPTG).
    231..819     -  rep_origin     ori: high-copy-number ColE1/pMB1/pBR322/pUC origin of replication
    990..1850    -  CDS            AmpR: β-lactamase; bla; confers resistance to ampicillin, carbenicillin, and related antibiotics
   1851..1955    -  promoter       AmpR promoter: bla
>Addgene plasmid #195736 | pUC57-mini v2-HF24_F22 | addgene full sequence | sequence record 385599 | Addgene NGS Result
CCAATGATGGTCTCGCGAAGACAGCTCATGTTATATCCCGCCGTTAACCACCATCAAACAGGATTTTCGC
CTGCTGGGGCAAACCAGCGTGGACCGCTTGCTGCAACTCTCTCAGGGCCAGGCGGTGAAGGGCAATCAGC
TGTTGCCCGTCTCGAGACCATCGGAAAGAACATGTGAGCAAAAGGCCAGCAAAAGGCCAGGAACCGTAAA
AAGGCCGCGTTGCTGGCGTTTTTCCATAGGCTCCGCCCCCCTGACGAGCATCACAAAAATCGACGCTCAA
GTCAGAGGTGGCGAAACCCGACAGGACTATAAAGATACCAGGCGTTTCCCCCTGGAAGCTCCCTCGTGCG
CTCTCCTGTTCCGACCCTGCCGCTTACCGGATACCTGTCCGCCTTTCTCCCTTCGGGAAGCGTGGCGCTT
TCTCATAGCTCACGCTGTAGGTATCTCAGTTCGGTGTAGGTCGTTCGCTCCAAGCTGGGCTGTGTGCACG
AACCCCCCGTTCAGCCCGACCGCTGCGCCTTATCCGGTAACTATCGTCTTGAGTCCAACCCGGTAAGACA
CGACTTATCGCCACTGGCAGCAGCCACTGGTAACAGGATTAGCAGAGCGAGGTATGTAGGCGGTGCTACA
GAGTTCTTGAAGTGGTGGCCTAACTACGGCTACACTAGAAGAACAGTATTTGGTATCTGCGCTCTGCTGA
AGCCAGTTACCTTCGGAAAAAGAGTTGGTAGCTCTTGATCCGGCAAACAAACCACCGCTGGTAGCGGTGG
TTTTTTTGTTTGCAAGCAGCAGATTACGCGCAGAAAAAAAGGATCTCAAGAAGATCCTTTGATCTTTTCT
ACGGGGTCTGACGCTCAGTGGAACGAAAACTCACGTTAAGGGATTTTGGTCATGAGATTATCAAAAAGGA
TCTTCACCTAGATCCTTTTAAATTAAAAATGAAGTTTTAAATCAATCTAAAGTATATATGAGTAAACTTG
GTCTGACAGTTACCAATGCTTAATCAGTGAGGCACCTATCTCAGCGATCTGTCTATTTCGTTCATCCATA
GTTGCCTGACTCCCCGTCGTGTAGATAACTACGATACGGGAGGGCTTACCATCTGGCCCCAGTGCTGCAA
TGATACCGCGAGATCCACGCTCACCGGCTCCAGATTTATCAGCAATAAACCAGCCAGCCGGAAGGGCCGA
GCGCAGAAGTGGTCCTGCAACTTTATCCGCCTCCATCCAGTCTATTAATTGTTGCCGGGAAGCTAGAGTA
AGTAGTTCGCCAGTTAATAGTTTGCGCAACGTTGTTGCCATTGCTACAGGCATCGTGGTGTCACGCTCGT
CGTTTGGTATGGCTTCATTCAGCTCCGGTTCCCAACGATCAAGGCGAGTTACATGATCCCCCATGTTGTG
CAAAAAAGCGGTTAGCTCCTTCGGTCCTCCGATCGTTGTCAGAAGTAAGTTGGCCGCAGTGTTATCACTC
ATGGTTATGGCAGCACTGCATAATTCTCTTACTGTCATGCCATCCGTAAGATGCTTTTCTGTGACTGGTG
AGTACTCAACCAAGTCATTCTGAGAATAGTGTATGCGGCGACCGAGTTGCTCTTGCCCGGCGTCAATACG
GGATAATACCGCGCCACATAGCAGAACTTTAAAAGTGCTCATCATTGGAAAACGTTCTTCGGGGCGAAAA
CTCTCAAGGATCTTACCGCTGTTGAGATCCAGTTCGATGTAACCCACTCGTGCACCCAACTGATCTTCAG
CATCTTTTACTTTCACCAGCGTTTCTGGGTGAGCAAAAACAGGAAGGCAAAATGCCGCAAAAAAGGGAAT
AAGGGCGACACGGAAATGTTGAATACTCATACTCTTCCTTTTTCAATATTATTGAAGCATTTATCAGGGT
TATTGTCTCATGAGCGGATACATATTTGAATGTATTTAGAAAAATAAACAAATAGGGGTTCCGCGCACAT
TTCCCCGAAAAGTGCCACCTGACGTC
